>Addgene plasmid #143444 | TFORF0880 | addgene full sequence | sequence record 397899 | Addgene NGS Result
TTAATGTAGTCTTATGCAATACTCTTGTAGTCTTGCAACATGGTAACGATGAGTTAGCAACATGCCTTAC
AAGGAGAGAAAAAGCACCGTGCATGCCGATTGGTGGAAGTAAGGTGGTACGATCGTGCCTTATTAGGAAG
GCAACAGACGGGTCTGACATGGATTGGACGAACCACTGAATTGCCGCATTGCAGAGATATTGTATTTAAG
TGCCTAGCTCGATACATAAACGGGTCTCTCTGGTTAGACCAGATCTGAGCCTGGGAGCTCTCTGGCTAAC
TAGGGAACCCACTGCTTAAGCCTCAATAAAGCTTGCCTTGAGTGCTTCAAGTAGTGTGTGCCCGTCTGTT
GTGTGACTCTGGTAACTAGAGATCCCTCAGACCCTTTTAGTCAGTGTGGAAAATCTCTAGCAGTGGCGCC
CGAACAGGGACTTGAAAGCGAAAGGGAAACCAGAGGAGCTCTCTCGACGCAGGACTCGGCTTGCTGAAGC
GCGCACGGCAAGAGGCGAGGGGCGGCGACTGGTGAGTACGCCAAAAATTTTGACTAGCGGAGGCTAGAAG
GAGAGAGATGGGTGCGAGAGCGTCAGTATTAAGCGGGGGAGAATTAGATCGCGATGGGAAAAAATTCGGT
TAAGGCCAGGGGGAAAGAAAAAATATAAATTAAAACATATAGTATGGGCAAGCAGGGAGCTAGAACGATT
CGCAGTTAATCCTGGCCTGTTAGAAACATCAGAAGGCTGTAGACAAATACTGGGACAGCTACAACCATCC
CTTCAGACAGGATCAGAAGAACTTAGATCATTATATAATACAGTAGCAACCCTCTATTGTGTGCATCAAA
GGATAGAGATAAAAGACACCAAGGAAGCTTTAGACAAGATAGAGGAAGAGCAAAACAAAAGTAAGACCAC
CGCACAGCAAGCGGCCGCTGATCTTCAGACCTGGAGGAGGAGATATGAGGGACAATTGGAGAAGTGAATT
ATATAAATATAAAGTAGTAAAAATTGAACCATTAGGAGTAGCACCCACCAAGGCAAAGAGAAGAGTGGTG
CAGAGAGAAAAAAGAGCAGTGGGAATAGGAGCTTTGTTCCTTGGGTTCTTGGGAGCAGCAGGAAGCACTA
TGGGCGCAGCGTCAATGACGCTGACGGTACAGGCCAGACAATTATTGTCTGGTATAGTGCAGCAGCAGAA
CAATTTGCTGAGGGCTATTGAGGCGCAACAGCATCTGTTGCAACTCACAGTCTGGGGCATCAAGCAGCTC
CAGGCAAGAATCCTGGCTGTGGAAAGATACCTAAAGGATCAACAGCTCCTGGGGATTTGGGGTTGCTCTG
GAAAACTCATTTGCACCACTGCTGTGCCTTGGAATGCTAGTTGGAGTAATAAATCTCTGGAACAGATTTG
GAATCACACGACCTGGATGGAGTGGGACAGAGAAATTAACAATTACACAAGCTTAATACACTCCTTAATT
GAAGAATCGCAAAACCAGCAAGAAAAGAATGAACAAGAATTATTGGAATTAGATAAATGGGCAAGTTTGT
GGAATTGGTTTAACATAACAAATTGGCTGTGGTATATAAAATTATTCATAATGATAGTAGGAGGCTTGGT
AGGTTTAAGAATAGTTTTTGCTGTACTTTCTATAGTGAATAGAGTTAGGCAGGGATATTCACCATTATCG
TTTCAGACCCACCTCCCAACCCCGAGGGGACCCATGCATTGCATCTCAATTAGTCAGCAACCAGGTGTGG
AAAGTCCCCAGGCTCCCCAGCAGGCAGAAGTATGCAAAGCATGCGTCTCAATTAGTCAGCAACCATAGTC
CCGCCCCTAACTCCGCCCATCCCGCCCCTAACTCCGCCCAGTTCCGCCCATTCTCCGCCCCATGGCTGAC
TAATTTTTTTTATTTATGCAGAGGCCGAGGCCGCCTCGGCCTCTGAGCTATTCCAGAAGTAGTGAGGAGG
CTTTTTTGGAGGCCTAGGCTTTTGCAAAAAGCTTTCTAGAGGTACCACCGGAGCTTACCATGACCGAGTA
CAAGCCCACGGTGCGCCTCGCCACCCGCGACGACGTCCCCAGGGCCGTACGCACCCTCGCCGCCGCGTTC
GCCGACTACCCCGCCACGCGCCACACCGTCGATCCGGACCGCCACATCGAGCGGGTCACCGAGCTGCAAG
AACTCTTCCTCACGCGCGTCGGGCTCGACATCGGCAAGGTGTGGGTCGCGGACGACGGCGCCGCCGTGGC
GGTCTGGACCACGCCGGAGAGCGTCGAAGCGGGGGCGGTGTTCGCCGAGATCGGCCCGCGCATGGCCGAG
TTGAGCGGTTCCCGGCTGGCCGCGCAGCAACAGATGGAAGGCCTCCTGGCGCCGCACCGGCCCAAGGAGC
CCGCGTGGTTCCTGGCCACCGTCGGCGTCTCGCCCGACCACCAGGGCAAGGGTCTGGGCAGCGCCGTCGT
GCTCCCCGGAGTGGAGGCGGCCGAGCGCGCCGGGGTGCCCGCCTTCCTGGAGACCTCCGCGCCCCGCAAC
CTCCCCTTCTACGAGCGGCTCGGCTTCACCGTCACCGCCGACGTCGAGGTGCCCGAAGGACCGCGCACCT
GGTGCATGACCCGCAAGCCCGGTGCCAGTTAACGAATTCTAGATCTTGAGACAAATGGCAGTATTCATCC
ACAATTTTAAAAGAAAAGGGGGGATTGGGGGGTACAGTGCAGGGGAAAGAATAGTAGACATAATAGCAAC
AGACATACAAACTAAAGAATTACAAAAACAAATTACAAAAATTCAAAATTTTCGGGTTTATTACAGGGAC
AGCAGAGATCCACTTTGGCGCCGGCTCGAGGCCTGCAGGTGCAAAGATGGATAAAGTTTTAAACAGAGAG
GAATCTTTGCAGCTAATGGACCTTCTAGGTCTTGAAAGGAGTGGGAATTGGCTCCGGTGCCCGTCAGTGG
GCAGAGCGCACATCGCCCACAGTCCCCGAGAAGTTGGGGGGAGGGGTCGGCAATTGAACCGGTGCCTAGA
GAAGGTGGCGCGGGGTAAACTGGGAAAGTGATGTCGTGTACTGGCTCCGCCTTTTTCCCGAGGGTGGGGG
AGAACCGTATATAAGTGCAGTAGTCGCCGTGAACGTTCTTTTTCGCAACGGGTTTGCCGCCAGAACACAG
GTAAGTGCCGTGTGTGGTTCCCGCGGGCCTGGCCTCTTTACGGGTTATGGCCCTTGCGTGCCTTGAATTA
CTTCCACCTGGCTGCAGTACGTGATTCTTGATCCCGAGCTTCGGGTTGGAAGTGGGTGGGAGAGTTCGAG
GCCTTGCGCTTAAGGAGCCCCTTCGCCTCGTGCTTGAGTTGAGGCCTGGCCTGGGCGCTGGGGCCGCCGC
GTGCGAATCTGGTGGCACCTTCGCGCCTGTCTCGCTGCTTTCGATAAGTCTCTAGCCATTTAAAATTTTT
GATGACCTGCTGCGACGCTTTTTTTCTGGCAAGATAGTCTTGTAAATGCGGGCCAAGATCTGCACACTGG
TATTTCGGTTTTTGGGGCCGCGGGCGGCGACGGGGCCCGTGCGTCCCAGCGCACATGTTCGGCGAGGCGG
GGCCTGCGAGCGCGGCCACCGAGAATCGGACGGGGGTAGTCTCAAGCTGGCCGGCCTGCTCTGGTGCCTG
GCCTCGCGCCGCCGTGTATCGCCCCGCCCTGGGCGGCAAGGCTGGCCCGGTCGGCACCAGTTGCGTGAGC
GGAAAGATGGCCGCTTCCCGGCCCTGCTGCAGGGAGCTCAAAATGGAGGACGCGGCGCTCGGGAGAGCGG
GCGGGTGAGTCACCCACACAAAGGAAAAGGGCCTTTCCGTCCTCAGCCGTCGCTTCATGTGACTCCACGG
AGTACCGGGCGCCGTCCAGGCACCTCGATTAGTTCTCGAGCTTTTGGAGTACGTCGTCTTTAGGTTGGGG
GGAGGGGTTTTATGCGATGGAGTTTCCCCACACTGAGTGGGTGGAGACTGAAGTTAGGCCAGCTTGGCAC
TTGATGTAATTCTCCTTGGAATTTGCCCTTTTTGAGTTTGGATCTTGGTTCATTCTCAAGCCTCAGACAG
TGGTTCAAAGTTTTTTTCTTCCATTTCAGGTGTCGTGAGGCTAGCACCGCCACCATGAGGCCGGGTCTGG
CCCCCGAGCCCCTGTCGGCCCCGCCTGGCTCACCCCCGCCCAGTGCCGCACCTACCAGTGCCACTAGCAA
CAGCAGTAATGGGGGCGGGCCCAGCAAAAGTGGTCCCCCAAAGTGCGGTCCCGGCACCAACTCCACCCTC
ACCAAACAGATATTCCCCTGGATGAAAGAGTCGAGGCAAACGTCCAAGCTGAAAAACAACTCCCCCGGCA
CAGCAGAGGGCTGTGGTGGCGGCGGCGGTGGCGGCGGCGGCGGAGGCAGTGGTGGCAGCGGGGGCGGTGG
CGGCGGCGGCGGGGGAGGGGACAAGAGCCCCCCGGGGTCGGCGGCGTCCAAGCGGGCGCGGACGGCGTAC
ACGAGCGCGCAGCTGGTGGAGCTGGAGAAGGAGTTCCATTTTAACCGCTACCTGTGCCGGCCTCGCCGTG
TAGAGATGGCCAACCTGCTGAACCTCAGCGAGCGGCAGATCAAGATCTGGTTCCAGAACCGGCGCATGAA
GTACAAGAAGGACCAGAAGGCCAAGGGATTGGCCTCGTCGTCGGGGGGCCCATCTCCAGCCGGCAGCCCC
CCGCAGCCCATGCAGTCCACGGCCGGCTTCATGAACGCCTTACACTCCATGACCCCCAGCTACGAGAGCC
CGTCCCCACCCGCCTTCGGTAAAGCCCACCAGAATGCCTACGCGCTGCCCTCCAACTACCAGCCCCCTCT
CAAAGGCTGCGGCGCCCCGCAGAAGTACCCTCCGACCCCGGCGCCCGAGTATGAGCCGCACGTCCTCCAA
GCCAACGGGGGCGCCTACGGGACGCCCACCATGCAGGGCAGTCCGGTGTACGTGGGCGGGGGCGGCTACG
CGGATCCGCTGCCGCCCCCTGCCGGCCCCTCCCTCTATGGCCTCAACCACCTTTCCCATCACCCTTCCGG
GAACCTGGACTACAACGGGGCGCCCCCTATGGCGCCCAGCCAGCACCACGGACCCTGCGAACCCCACCCC
ACCTACACAGACCTCTCCTCTCACCACGCGCCTCCTCCTCAGGGTAGAATCCAAGAAGCGCCCAAATTAA
CACACCTGTAGTAATGAACTAGTCCGTAACTTGAAAGTATTTCGATTTCTTGGCTTTATATATCTTGTGG
AAAGGACGATGCCAACTGTCCTCGGATCGTGATACGCGTTAAGTCGACAATCAACCTCTGGATTACAAAA
TTTGTGAAAGATTGACTGGTATTCTTAACTATGTTGCTCCTTTTACGCTATGTGGATACGCTGCTTTAAT
GCCTTTGTATCATGCTATTGCTTCCCGTATGGCTTTCATTTTCTCCTCCTTGTATAAATCCTGGTTGCTG
TCTCTTTATGAGGAGTTGTGGCCCGTTGTCAGGCAACGTGGCGTGGTGTGCACTGTGTTTGCTGACGCAA
CCCCCACTGGTTGGGGCATTGCCACCACCTGTCAGCTCCTTTCCGGGACTTTCGCTTTCCCCCTCCCTAT
TGCCACGGCGGAACTCATCGCCGCCTGCCTTGCCCGCTGCTGGACAGGGGCTCGGCTGTTGGGCACTGAC
AATTCCGTGGTGTTGTCGGGGAAATCATCGTCCTTTCCTTGGCTGCTCGCCTGTGTTGCCACCTGGATTC
TGCGCGGGACGTCCTTCTGCTACGTCCCTTCGGCCCTCAATCCAGCGGACCTTCCTTCCCGCGGCCTGCT
GCCGGCTCTGCGGCCTCTTCCGCGTCTTCGCCTTCGCCCTCAGACGAGTCGGATCTCCCTTTGGGCCGCC
TCCCCGCGTCGACTTTAAGACCAATGACTTACAAGGCAGCTGTAGATCTTAGCCACTTTTTAAAAGAAAA
GGGGGGACTGGAAGGGCTAATTCACTCCCAACGAAGACAAGATCTGCTTTTTGCTTGTACTGGGTCTCTC
TGGTTAGACCAGATCTGAGCCTGGGAGCTCTCTGGCTAACTAGGGAACCCACTGCTTAAGCCTCAATAAA
GCTTGCCTTGAGTGCTTCAAGTAGTGTGTGCCCGTCTGTTGTGTGACTCTGGTAACTAGAGATCCCTCAG
ACCCTTTTAGTCAGTGTGGAAAATCTCTAGCAGTACGTATAGTAGTTCATGTCATCTTATTATTCAGTAT
TTATAACTTGCAAAGAAATGAATATCAGAGAGTGAGAGGAACTTGTTTATTGCAGCTTATAATGGTTACA
AATAAAGCAATAGCATCACAAATTTCACAAATAAAGCATTTTTTTCACTGCATTCTAGTTGTGGTTTGTC
CAAACTCATCAATGTATCTTATCATGTCTGGCTCTAGCTATCCCGCCCCTAACTCCGCCCATCCCGCCCC
TAACTCCGCCCAGTTCCGCCCATTCTCCGCCCCATGGCTGACTAATTTTTTTTATTTATGCAGAGGCCGA
GGCCGCCTCGGCCTCTGAGCTATTCCAGAAGTAGTGAGGAGGCTTTTTTGGAGGCCTAGGGACGTACCCA
ATTCGCCCTATAGTGAGTCGTATTACGCGCGCTCACTGGCCGTCGTTTTACAACGTCGTGACTGGGAAAA
CCCTGGCGTTACCCAACTTAATCGCCTTGCAGCACATCCCCCTTTCGCCAGCTGGCGTAATAGCGAAGAG
GCCCGCACCGATCGCCCTTCCCAACAGTTGCGCAGCCTGAATGGCGAATGGG
[124 nt withheld, positions 6773-6896]
C
[91 nt withheld, positions 6898-6988]
A
[49 nt withheld, positions 6990-7038]
CCTTTGACGTTGGAGTCCACGTTCTTT
[37 nt withheld, positions 7066-7102]
ACCCTATCTCGGTCTATTCTTTTGATTTATAAGGGATTTTGCCGATTTCGGCCTATTGGTTAAAAAATGA
GCTGATTTAACAAAAATTTAACGCGAATTTTAACAAAATATTAACGCTTACAATTTAGGTGGCACTTTTC
GGGGAAATGTGCGCGGAACCCCTATTTGTTTATTTTTCTAAATACATTCAAATATGTATCCGCTCATGAG
ACAATAACCCTGATAAATGCTTCAATAATATTGAAAAAGGAAGAGTATGAGTATTCAACATTTCCGTGTC
GCCCTTATTCCCTTTTTTGCGGCATTTTGCCTTCCTGTTTTTGCTCACCCAGAAACGCTGGTGAAAGTAA
AAGATGCTGAAGATCAGTTGGGTGCACGAGTGGGTTACATCGAACTGGATCTCAACAGCGGTAAGATCCT
TGAGAGTTTTCGCCCCGAAGAACGTTTTCCAATGATGAGCACTTTTAAAGTTCTGCTATGTGGCGCGGTA
TTATCCCGTATTGACGCCGGGCAAGAGCAACTCGGTCGCCGCATACACTATTCTCAGAATGACTTGGTTG
AGTACTCACCAGTCACAGAAAAGCATCTTACGGATGGCATGACAGTAAGAGAATTATGCAGTGCTGCCAT
AACCATGAGTGATAACACTGCGGCCAACTTACTTCTGACAACGATCGGAGGACCGAAGGAGCTAACCGCT
TTTTTGCACAACATGGGGGATCATGTAACTCGCCTTGATCGTTGGGAACCGGAGCTGAATGAAGCCATAC
CAAACGACGAGCGTGACACCACGATGCCTGTAGCAATGGCAACAACGTTGCGCAAACTATTAACTGGCGA
ACTACTTACTCTAGCTTCCCGGCAACAATTAATAGACTGGATGGAGGCGGATAAAGTTGCAGGACCACTT
CTGCGCTCGGCCCTTCCGGCTGGCTGGTTTATTGCTGATAAATCTGGAGCCGGTGAGCGTGGGTCTCGCG
GTATCATTGCAGCACTGGGGCCAGATGGTAAGCCCTCCCGTATCGTAGTTATCTACACGACGGGGAGTCA
GGCAACTATGGATGAACGAAATAGACAGATCGCTGAGATAGGTGCCTCACTGATTAAGCATTGGTAACTG
TCAGACCAAGTTTACTCATATATACTTTAGATTGATTTAAAACTTCATTTTTAATTTAAAAGGATCTAGG
TGAAGATCCTTTTTGATAATCTCATGACCAAAATCCCTTAACGTGAGTTTTCGTTCCACTGAGCGTCAGA
CCCCGTAGAAAAGATCAAAGGATCTTCTTGAGATCCTTTTTTTCTGCGCGTAATCTGCTGCTTGCAAACA
AAAAAACCACCGCTACCAGCGGTGGTTTGTTTGCCGGATCAAGAGCTACCAACTCTTTTTCCGAAGGTAA
CTGGCTTCAGCAGAGCGCAGATACCAAATACTGTTCTTCTAGTGTAGCCGTAGTTAGGCCACCACTTCAA
GAACTCTGTAGCACCGCCTACATACCTCGCTCTGCTAATCCTGTTACCAGTGGCTGCTGCCAGTGGCGAT
AAGTCGTGTCTTACCGGGTTGGACTCAAGACGATAGTTACCGGATAAGGCGCAGCGGTCGGGCTGAACGG
GGGGTTCGTGCACACAGCCCAGCTTGGAGCGAACGACCTACACCGAACTGAGATACCTACAGCGTGAGCT
ATGAGAAAGCGCCACGCTTCCCGAAGGGAGAAAGGCGGACAGGTATCCGGTAAGCGGCAGGGTCGGAACA
GGAGAGCGCACGAGGGAGCTTCCAGGGGGAAACGCCTGGTATCTTTATAGTCCTGTCGGGTTTCGCCACC
TCTGACTTGAGCGTCGATTTTTGTGATGCTCGTCAGGGGGGCGGAGCCTATGGAAAAACGCCAGCAACGC
GGCCTTTTTACGGTTCCTGGCCTTTTGCTGGCCTTTTGCTCACATGTTCTTTCCTGCGTTATCCCCTGAT
TCTGTGGATAACCGTATTACCGCCTTTGAGTGAGCTGATACCGCTCGCCGCAGCCGAACGACCGAGCGCA
GCGAGTCAGTGAGCGAGGAAGCGGAAGAGCGCCCAATACGCAAACCGCCTCTCCCCGCGCGTTGGCCGAT
TCATTAATGCAGCTGGCACGACAGGTTTCCCGACTGGAAAGCGGGCAGTGAGCGCAACGCAATTAATGTG
AGTTAGCTCACTCATTAGGCACCCCAGGCTTTACACTTTATGCTTCCGGCTCGTATGTTGTGTGGAATTG
TGAGCGGATAACAATTTCACACAGGAAACAGCTATGACCATGATTACGCCAAGCGCGCAATTAACCCTCA
CTAAAGGGAACAAAAGCTGGAGCTGCAAGC
Features (pLannotate 1.2.2; 31 found; start..end, strand, type, name):
      5..231     +  promoter       RSV promoter: Rous sarcoma virus enhancer/promoter
    232..412     +  LTR            5' LTR (truncated): truncated 5' long terminal repeat (LTR) from HIV-1
    459..584     +  misc_feature   HIV-1 Ψ: packaging signal of human immunodeficiency virus type 1
    568..931     +  CDS            HIV-1 gag (fragment): gag protein from human immunodeficiency virus 1; gag
   1077..1310    +  misc_feature   RRE: The Rev response element (RRE) of HIV-1 allows for Rev-dependent mRNA export from the nucleus to the cytoplasm.
   1687..1713    +  CDS            Rev (fragment): human immunodeficiency virus 1 (HIV-1) Rev protein; rev; enhances nuclear export of unspliced and incompletely spliced viral mRNAs
   1720..1743    +  promoter       SV40 promoter (fragment): SV40 early promoter
   1744..1815    +  promoter       SV40 promoter (fragment): SV40 enhancer and early promoter
   1839..1974    +  rep_origin     SV40 ori: SV40 origin of replication
   2020..2616    +  CDS            PuroR (fragment): puromycin N-acetyltransferase; pac from Streptomyces; confers resistance to puromycin
   2665..2782    +  misc_feature   cPPT/CTS: central polypurine tract and central termination sequence of HIV-1
   2847..2913    +  CDS            small t antigen (fragment): SV40 (simian virus 40) small t antigen
   2920..4098    +  promoter       EF-1α promoter: strong constitutive promoter for human elongation factor EF-1α
   4082..5188    +  CDS            HOXB3 (fragment): HXB3_HUMAN - Also known as HOX2G. Experimental evidence at transcript level: Swiss-Prot protein existence level 2. Sequence-specific transcription factor which is part of a developmental regulatory system that provides cells with specific positional identities on the anterior-posterior axis. From Homo sapiens (Human).
   5204..5257    +  promoter       U6 promoter (fragment): RNA polymerase III promoter for human U6 snRNA
   5299..5887    +  misc_feature   WPRE: woodchuck hepatitis virus posttranscriptional regulatory element
   5938..5957    +  misc_feature   cPPT/CTS (fragment): central polypurine tract and central termination sequence of HIV-1
   5959..6192    +  LTR            3' LTR (ΔU3): self-inactivating 3' long terminal repeat (LTR) from HIV-1
   6270..6391    +  polyA_signal   SV40 poly(A) signal: SV40 polyadenylation signal
   6431..6566    +  rep_origin     SV40 ori: SV40 origin of replication
   6587..6605    -  promoter       T7 promoter: promoter for bacteriophage T7 RNA polymerase
   6613..6768    +  CDS            lacZα (fragment): LacZα fragment of β-galactosidase; lacZ fragment
   6773..7201    +  rep_origin     f1 ori (sequence partly withheld): f1 bacteriophage origin of replication; arrow indicates direction of (+) strand synthesis
   7254..7358    +  promoter       AmpR promoter: bla
   7359..8219    +  CDS            AmpR: β-lactamase; bla; confers resistance to ampicillin, carbenicillin, and related antibiotics
   8390..8978    +  rep_origin     ori: high-copy-number ColE1/pMB1/pBR322/pUC origin of replication
   9161..9253    +  CDS            lacI (fragment): lac repressor; lacI; The lac repressor binds to the lac operator to inhibit transcription in E. coli. This inhibition can be relieved by adding lactose or isopropyl-β-D-thiogalactopyranoside (IPTG).
   9266..9287    +  protein_bind   CAP binding site: CAP binding activates transcription in the presence of cAMP. E. coli catabolite activator protein
   9302..9332    +  promoter       lac promoter: promoter for the E. coli lac operon
   9340..9356    +  protein_bind   lac operator: The lac repressor binds to the lac operator to inhibit transcription in E. coli. This inhibition can be relieved by adding lactose or isopropyl-β-D-thiogalactopyranoside (IPTG). lac repressor encoded by lacI
   9401..9419    +  promoter       T3 promoter: promoter for bacteriophage T3 RNA polymerase
