[The description below was written by a language model from this plasmid's Addgene catalogue record and pLannotate feature annotations shown in this document.]
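Description:
TFORF0880 is a lentiviral mammalian expression plasmid built on the pLX_TRC317 backbone and carrying the human homeobox transcription factor HOXB3 as its open reading frame. It belongs to a barcoded transcription factor ORF collection in which each construct pairs an ORF with a unique 24-bp barcode, so that the transcription factor delivered to a cell can be identified in pooled overexpression screens. In bacteria the plasmid is maintained through a high-copy ColE1/pUC-type origin with ampicillin selection (AmpR). An f1 origin and remnants of a lac/T7/T3 cloning region are also present in the backbone. The record notes a risk of recombination, as is common for plasmids with repeated LTRs.

The transfer cassette has a third-generation, self-inactivating layout. An RSV promoter drives a truncated HIV-1 5' LTR, followed by the Ψ packaging signal with a gag fragment, the RRE for Rev-dependent nuclear export, and a cPPT/CTS element. The cassette ends in a ΔU3 3' LTR, followed by an SV40 polyadenylation signal. Within the provirus, an SV40 early promoter drives puromycin N-acetyltransferase for selecting transduced cells. A separate EF-1α promoter drives constitutive expression of HOXB3, and a downstream WPRE enhances transcript expression.

The barcode is not annotated as a feature. A short stretch between the ORF and the WPRE is scored as a U6 promoter fragment, but the record does not say what that region does. The depositor lists several HOXB3 transcript accessions for the synthesized ORF. The annotated sequence length of 9,442 nt matches the stated backbone plus insert sizes. Typical use is packaging into lentivirus for individual or pooled HOXB3 overexpression, for example in directed differentiation screens.
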