Addgene plasmid #143444: TFORF0880
Purpose: Lentiviral vector for overexpressing transcription factor ORFs with unique 24-bp barcodes. Barcodes facilitate identification of transcription factors in pooled screens.
Depositing lab: Feng Zhang. Depositing organization: Broad Institute. Publication: A transcription factor atlas of directed differentiation. Joung J, Ma S, Tay T, Geiger-Schuller KR, Kirchgatterer PC, Verdine VK, Guo B, Arias-Garcia MA, Allen WE, Singh A, Kuksenko O, Abudayyeh OO, Gootenberg JS, Fu Z, Macrae RK, Buenrostro JD, Regev A, Zhang F. Cell. 2023 Jan 5;186(1):209-229.e26. doi: 10.1016/j.cell.2022.11.026. PubMed 36608654.
Backbone
  Vector backbone: pLX_TRC317
  Backbone manufacturer: Broad Institute Genetic Perturbation Platform
  Backbone size w/o insert (bp): 8264
  Vector type: Mammalian Expression, Lentiviral
  Selectable markers: Puromycin
Growth in bacteria
  Bacterial resistance: Ampicillin, 100 μg/mL
  Growth temperature: 37°C
  Growth strain: NEB Stable
  Copy number: High Copy
Gene/Insert
  Gene/Insert name: HOXB3
  Species: H. sapiens (human)
  Insert size (bp): 1178
  Entrez Gene: HOXB3 (a.k.a. HOX2, HOX2G, Hox-2.7)
  Promoter: EF1a
  Cloning method: Unknown
  Sequencing primers: 5′ GGGTGGAGACTGAAGTTAGGCCAG; 3′ CACATAGCGTAAAAGGAGCAACATAG
Terms and licenses: Academic/Nonprofit Terms; Industry Terms: Not Available to Industry
Depositor comments: XM_011524726,XM_005257280,ENST00000472863,ENST00000489475 . The transcription factor ORF portion of this plasmid was synthesized by Genewiz. Please test multiple small colonies in case of plasmid recombination. To make this collection available in a timely manner, a portion of this collection was not fully sequenced by Addgene. If an Addgene verified full plasmid sequence is not available, please contact us prior to placing an order to request the full sequence.
How to cite: TFORF0880 was a gift from Feng Zhang (Addgene plasmid # 143444 ; http://n2t.net/addgene:143444 ; RRID:Addgene_143444)
