>Addgene plasmid #143444 | TFORF0880 | depositor partial sequence | sequence record 282470 | Insert
ACCGCCACCATGAGGCCGGGTCTGGCCCCCGAGCCCCTGTCGGCCCCGCCTGGCTCACCCCCGCCCAGTG
CCGCACCTACCAGTGCCACTAGCAACAGCAGTAATGGGGGCGGGCCCAGCAAAAGTGGTCCCCCAAAGTG
CGGTCCCGGCACCAACTCCACCCTCACCAAACAGATATTCCCCTGGATGAAAGAGTCGAGGCAAACGTCC
AAGCTGAAAAACAACTCCCCCGGCACAGCAGAGGGCTGTGGTGGCGGCGGCGGTGGCGGCGGCGGCGGAG
GCAGTGGTGGCAGCGGGGGCGGTGGCGGCGGCGGCGGGGGAGGGGACAAGAGCCCCCCGGGGTCGGCGGC
GTCCAAGCGGGCGCGGACGGCGTACACGAGCGCGCAGCTGGTGGAGCTGGAGAAGGAGTTCCATTTTAAC
CGCTACCTGTGCCGGCCTCGCCGTGTAGAGATGGCCAACCTGCTGAACCTCAGCGAGCGGCAGATCAAGA
TCTGGTTCCAGAACCGGCGCATGAAGTACAAGAAGGACCAGAAGGCCAAGGGATTGGCCTCGTCGTCGGG
GGGCCCATCTCCAGCCGGCAGCCCCCCGCAGCCCATGCAGTCCACGGCCGGCTTCATGAACGCCTTACAC
TCCATGACCCCCAGCTACGAGAGCCCGTCCCCACCCGCCTTCGGTAAAGCCCACCAGAATGCCTACGCGC
TGCCCTCCAACTACCAGCCCCCTCTCAAAGGCTGCGGCGCCCCGCAGAAGTACCCTCCGACCCCGGCGCC
CGAGTATGAGCCGCACGTCCTCCAAGCCAACGGGGGCGCCTACGGGACGCCCACCATGCAGGGCAGTCCG
GTGTACGTGGGCGGGGGCGGCTACGCGGATCCGCTGCCGCCCCCTGCCGGCCCCTCCCTCTATGGCCTCA
ACCACCTTTCCCATCACCCTTCCGGGAACCTGGACTACAACGGGGCGCCCCCTATGGCGCCCAGCCAGCA
CCACGGACCCTGCGAACCCCACCCCACCTACACAGACCTCTCCTCTCACCACGCGCCTCCTCCTCAGGGT
AGAATCCAAGAAGCGCCCAAATTAACACACCTGTAGTAATGAACTAGTCCGTAACTTGAAAGTATTTCGA
TTTCTTGGCTTTATATATCTTGTGGAAAGGACGATGCCAACTGTCCTCGGATCGTGAT
