>Addgene plasmid #143444 | TFORF0880 | depositor partial sequence | sequence record 282471 | Barcode
TGCCAACTGTCCTCGGATCGTGAT
